Addgene plasmid #25060: pCDNA3 Flag BimL(T56D,DE)
Depositing lab: Roger Davis. Depositing organization: University of Massachusetts, Worcester. Publication: JNK phosphorylation of Bim-related members of the Bcl2 family induces Bax-dependent apoptosis. Lei K, Davis RJ. Proc Natl Acad Sci U S A. 2003 Mar 4. 100(5):2432-7. 10.1073/pnas.0438011100 PubMed 12591950.
Backbone
  Vector backbone: pcDNA3
  Backbone manufacturer: invitrogen
  Backbone size w/o insert (bp): 5446
  Vector type: Mammalian Expression
Growth in bacteria
  Bacterial resistance: Ampicillin, 100 μg/mL
  Growth temperature: 37°C
  Growth strain: DH5alpha
  Copy number: High Copy
Gene/Insert
  Gene/Insert name: BimL (T56D,DE) (alt name: BCL2-like 11)
  Species: H. sapiens (human)
  Insert size (bp): 458
  Mutation: Changed threonine 56 to aspartic acid changed leucine 92 to aspartic acid changed isoleucine 95 to glutamic acid
  GenBank ID: AF032458
  Entrez Gene: BCL2L11 (a.k.a. BAM, BIM, BOD)
  Tag / fusion protein: Flag (N terminal on insert)
  Cloning method: Restriction Enzyme; 5′ cloning site Hind III (not destroyed); 3′ cloning site EcoRI (not destroyed)
  Sequencing primers: 5′ T7; 3′ SP6
Terms and licenses: Academic/Nonprofit Terms; Industry Terms: Not Available to Industry
How to cite: pCDNA3 Flag BimL(T56D,DE) was a gift from Roger Davis (Addgene plasmid # 25060 ; http://n2t.net/addgene:25060 ; RRID:Addgene_25060)
