[The description below was written by a language model from this plasmid's Addgene catalogue record.]
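Description:
pCDNA3 Flag BimL(T56D,DE) is a mammalian expression plasmid built on the Invitrogen pcDNA3 backbone (about 5.4 kb without insert). It is propagated in E. coli as a high-copy plasmid under ampicillin selection. No feature table accompanies the record, so the regulatory elements are not itemised. pcDNA3 is, however, a standard vector that generally drives inserts from the CMV immediate-early promoter, with a downstream polyadenylation signal and a neomycin resistance cassette for selection in mammalian cells. T7 and SP6 promoter sites flank the polylinker and serve here as the listed sequencing primer sites.

The insert is a roughly 460 bp cDNA encoding the human BimL isoform of BCL2L11 (Bim), a pro-apoptotic BH3-only member of the Bcl2 family. It was cloned between HindIII and EcoRI sites, both of which are retained, and carries an N-terminal Flag epitope tag for detection or immunoprecipitation. Three substitutions are present. Threonine 56 is changed to aspartic acid, an acidic replacement of the kind commonly used to mimic constitutive phosphorylation. Leucine 92 is changed to aspartic acid and isoleucine 95 to glutamic acid, the pair abbreviated "DE" in the name. The record does not state the functional purpose of the DE pair.

The associated publication concerns JNK phosphorylation of Bim-related proteins and the induction of Bax-dependent apoptosis. This suggests the construct is meant for transfection studies in mammalian cells that examine how modification at residue 56, combined with the DE changes, affects Bim's apoptotic activity, probably alongside wild-type and other mutant versions.
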