>Addgene plasmid #25060 | pCDNA3 Flag BimL(T56D,DE) | depositor partial sequence | sequence record 11560 | Author sequence
AAGCTTACGGCAGCCAACATGGACTATAAGGACGATGATGACAAAGGATCCGCAAAGCAACCTTCTGATG
TAAGTTCTGAGTGTGACCGAGAAGGTAGACAATTGCAGCCTGCGGAGAGGCCTCCCCAGCTCAGACCTGG
GGCCCCTACCTCCCTACAGACAGAGCCACAAGACAGGAGCCCAGCACCCATGAGTTGTGACAAATCAACA
CAAGACCCAAGTCCTCCTTGCCAGGCCTTCAACCACTATCTCAGTGCAATGGCTTCCATGAGGCAGGCTG
AACCTGCAGATATGCGCCCAGAGATATGGATCGCCCAAGAGGATCGGCGTGAAGGAGACGAGTTTAACGC
TTACTATGCAAGGAGGGTATTTTTGAATAATTACCAAGCAGCCGAAGACCACCCACGAATGGTTATCTTA
CGACTGTTACGTTACATTGTCCGCCTGGTGTGGAGAATGCATTGAGAATTC
