>Addgene plasmid #25060 | pCDNA3 Flag BimL(T56D,DE) | addgene partial sequence | sequence record 32100 | 25060 with CMV-F
GGGCTTTAGCGACTCTCTGGCTACTAGAGAACCCACTGCTTACTGGCTTATCGAAATTAATACGACTCAC
TATAGGGAGACCCAAGCTTACGGCAGCCAACATGGACTATAAGGACGATGATGACAAAGGATCCGCAAAG
CAACCTTCTGATGTAAGTTCTGAGTGTGACCGAGAAGGTAGACAATTGCAGCCTGCGGAGAGGCCTCCCC
AGCTCAGACCTGGGGCCCCTACCTCCCTACAGACAGAGCCACAAGACAGGAGCCCAGCACCCATGAGTTG
TGACAAATCAACACAAGACCCAAGTCCTCCTTGCCAGGCCTTCAACCACTATCTCAGTGCAATGGCTTCC
ATGAGGCAGGCTGAACCTGCAGATATGCGCCCAGAGATATGGATCGCCCAAGAGGATCGGCGTGAAGGAG
ACGAGTTTAACGCTTACTATGCAAGGAGGGTATTTTTGAATAATTACCAAGCAGCCGAAGACCACCCACG
AATGGTTATCTTACGACTGTTACGTTACATTGTCCGCCTGGTGTGGAGAATGCATTGAGAATTCTGCAGA
TATCCATCACACTGGCGGCCGCTCGAGCATGCATCTAGAGGGCCCTATTCTATAGTGTCACCTAAATGCT
AGAGCTCGCTGATCAGCCTCGACTGTGCCTTCTAGTTGCCAGCCATCTGTTGTTTGCCCCTCCCCCGTGC
CTTCCTTGACCCTGGAAGGTGCCACTCCCACTGTCCTTTCCTAATAAAATGAGGAAATTGCATCGCATTG
TCTGAGTAGGTGTCATTCTATTCTGGGGGGTGGGGTGGGGCAGGACAGCAAGGGGGAGGATTGGGAAGAC
AATAGCAGGCATGCTGGGGATGCGGTGGGCTCTATGGCTTCTGAGGCGGAAAGAACCAGCTGGGGCTCT
